>Addgene plasmid #138776 | pPD688 ZF21i | addgene full sequence | sequence record 320248 | Addgene NGS Result
GACGGATCGGGAGATCTCCCGATCCCCTATGGTGCACTCTCAGTACAATCTGCTCTGATGCCGCATAGTT
AAGCCAGTATCTGCTCCCTGCTTGTGTGTTGGAGGTCGCTGAGTAGTGCGCGAGCAAAATTTAAGCTACA
ACAAGGCAAGGCTTGACCGACAATTGCATGAAGAATCTGCTTAGGGTTAGGCGTTTTGCGCTGCTTCGCG
ATGTACGGGCCAGATATACGCGTTGACATTGATTATTGACTAGTTATTAATAGTAATCAATTACGGGGTC
ATTAGTTCATAGCCCATATATGGAGTTCCGCGTTACATAACTTACGGTAAATGGCCCGCCTGGCTGACCG
CCCAACGACCCCCGCCCATTGACGTCAATAATGACGTATGTTCCCATAGTAACGCCAATAGGGACTTTCC
ATTGACGTCAATGGGTGGAGTATTTACGGTAAACTGCCCACTTGGCAGTACATCAAGTGTATCATATGCC
AAGTACGCCCCCTATTGACGTCAATGACGGTAAATGGCCCGCCTGGCATTATGCCCAGTACATGACCTTA
TGGGACTTTCCTACTTGGCAGTACATCTACGTATTAGTCATCGCTATTACCATGGTGATGCGGTTTTGGC
AGTACATCAATGGGCGTGGATAGCGGTTTGACTCACGGGGATTTCCAAGTCTCCACCCCATTGACGTCAA
TGGGAGTTTGTTTTGGCACCAAAATCAACGGGACTTTCCAAAATGTCGTAACAACTCCGCCCCATTGACG
CAAATGGGCGGTAGGCGTGTACGGTGGGAGGTCTATATAAGCAGAGCTCTCTGGCTAACTAGAGAACCCA
CTGCTTACTGGCTTATCGAAATTAATACGACTCACTATAGGGAGTCCCAAGCTGGCTAGCGCCACCATGG
ATTATAAGGATCACGATGGCGACTACAAGGACCACGATATTGACTACAAAGACGATGACGATAAAATGGC
TCCTAAGAAAAAGCGCAAAGTCGGTATCCATGGCGTTCCCGGATCCTCTGGCTCTTCAGGTACCGGTGGA
GCTAGACCCGGGGAGCGCCCCTTCCAGTGTCGCATTTGCATGCGGAACTTTTCGAGAAATTTCATTTTGC
AAAGACATACCCGTACTCATACCGGTGAAAAACCGTTTCAGTGTCGGATCTGTATGCGAAATTTCTCCCA
AGGTGGTAATTTGGTTAGACATCTACGTACGCACACCGGCGAGAAGCCATTCCAATGCCGAATATGCATG
CGCAACTTCAGTCAACAAACTGGTTTGAATGTTCACCTAAAAACCCACCTGAGAGGATCTTAAGCGGCCG
CTCGAGTCTAGAGGGCCCGTTTAAACCCGCTGATCAGCCTCGACTGTGCCTTCTAGTTGCCAGCCATCTG
TTGTTTGCCCCTCCCCCGTGCCTTCCTTGACCCTGGAAGGTGCCACTCCCACTGTCCTTTCCTAATAAAA
TGAGGAAATTGCATCGCATTGTCTGAGTAGGTGTCATTCTATTCTGGGGGGTGGGGTGGGGCAGGACAGC
AAGGGGGAGGATTGGGAAGTCAATAGCAGGCATGCTGGGGATGCGGTGGGCTCTATGGCTTCTGAGGCGG
AAAGAACCAGCTGGGGCTCTAGGGGGTATCCCC
[124 nt withheld, positions 1644-1767]
C
[91 nt withheld, positions 1769-1859]
A
[49 nt withheld, positions 1861-1909]
CCTTTGACGTTGGAGTCCACGTTCTTT
[37 nt withheld, positions 1937-1973]
ACCCTATCTCGGTCTATTCTTTTGATTTATAAGGGATTTTGCCGATTTCGGCCTATTGGTTAAAAAATGA
GCTGATTTAACAAAAATTTAACGCGAATTAATTCTGTGGAATGTGTGTCAGTTAGGCTCAATTAGTCAGC
AACCATAGTCCCGCCCCTAACTCCGCCCATCCCGCCCCTAACTCCGCCCAGTTCCGCCCATTCTCCGCCC
CATGGCTGACTAATTTTTTTTATTTATGCAGAGGCCGAGGCCGCCTCTGCCTCTGAGCTATTCCAGAAGT
AGTGAGGAGGCTTTTTTGGAGGCCTAGGCTTTTGCAAAAAGCTCCCGGGAGCTTGTATATCCATTTTCGG
AGGTTGGGCTTCGGAATCGTTTTCCGGGACGCCGGCTGGATGATCCTCCAGCGCGGGGATCTCATGCTGG
AGTTCTTCGCCCACCCCAACTTGTTTATTGCAGCTTATAATGGTTACAAATAAAGCAATAGCATCACAAA
TTTCACAAATAAAGCATTTTTTTCACTGCATTCTAGTTGTGGTTTGTCCAAACTCATCAATGTATCTTAT
CATGTCTGTATACCGTCGACCTCTAGCTAGAGCTTGGCGTAATCATGGTCATAGCTGTTTCCTGTGTGAA
ATTGTTATCCGCTCACAATTCCACACAACATACGAGCCGGAAGCATAAAGTGTAAAGCCTGGGGTGCCTA
ATGAGTGAGCTAACTCACATTAATTGCGTTGCGCTCACTGCCCGCTTTCCAGTCGGGAAACCTGTCGTGC
CAGCTGCATTAATGAATCGGCCAACGCGCGGGGAGAGGCGGTTTGCGTATTGGGCGCTCTTCCGCTTCCT
CGCTCACTGACTCGCTGCGCTCGGTCGTTCGGCTGCGGCGAGCGGTATCAGCTCACTCAAAGGCGGTAAT
ACGGTTATCCACAGAATCAGGGGATAACGCAGGAAAGAACATGTGAGCAAAAGGCCAGCAAAAGGCCAGG
AACCGTAAAAAGGCCGCGTTGCTGGCGTTTTTCCATAGGCTCCGCCCCCCTGACGAGCATCACAAAAATC
GACGCTCAAGTCAGAGGTGGCGAAACCCGACAGGACTATAAAGATACCAGGCGTTTCCCCCTGGAAGCTC
CCTCGTGCGCTCTCCTGTTCCGACCCTGCCGCTTACCGGATACCTGTCCGCCTTTCTCCCTTCGGGAAGC
GTGGCGCTTTCTCATAGCTCACGCTGTAGGTATCTCAGTTCGGTGTAGGTCGTTCGCTCCAAGCTGGGCT
GTGTGCACGAACCCCCCGTTCAGCCCGACCGCTGCGCCTTATCCGGTAACTATCGTCTTGAGTCCAACCC
GGTAAGACACGACTTATCGCCACTGGCAGCAGCCACTGGTAACAGGATTAGCAGAGCGAGGTATGTAGGC
GGTGCTACAGAGTTCTTGAAGTGGTGGCCTAACTACGGCTACACTAGAAGAACAGTATTTGGTATCTGCG
CTCTGCTGAAGCCAGTTACCTTCGGAAAAAGAGTTGGTAGCTCTTGATCCGGCAAACAAACCACCGCTGG
TAGCGGTGGTTTTTTTGTTTGCAAGCAGCAGATTACGCGCAGAAAAAAAGGATCTCAAGAAGATCCTTTG
ATCTTTTCTACGGGGTCTGACGCTCAGTGGAACGAAAACTCACGTTAAGGGATTTTGGTCATGAGATTAT
CAAAAAGGATCTTCACCTAGATCCTTTTAAATTAAAAATGAAGTTTTAAATCAATCTAAAGTATATATGA
GTAAACTTGGTCTGACAGTTACCAATGCTTAATCAGTGAGGCACCTATCTCAGCGATCTGTCTATTTCGT
TCATCCATAGTTGCCTGACTCCCCGTCGTGTAGATAACTACGATACGGGAGGGCTTACCATCTGGCCCCA
GTGCTGCAATGATACCGCGAGATCCACGCTCACCGGCTCCAGATTTATCAGCAATAAACCAGCCAGCCGG
AAGGGCCGAGCGCAGAAGTGGTCCTGCAACTTTATCCGCCTCCATCCAGTCTATTAATTGTTGCCGGGAA
GCTAGAGTAAGTAGTTCGCCAGTTAATAGTTTGCGCAACGTTGTTGCCATTGCTACAGGCATCGTGGTGT
CACGCTCGTCGTTTGGTATGGCTTCATTCAGCTCCGGTTCCCAACGATCAAGGCGAGTTACATGATCCCC
CATGTTGTGCAAAAAAGCGGTTAGCTCCTTCGGTCCTCCGATCGTTGTCAGAAGTAAGTTGGCCGCAGTG
TTATCACTCATGGTTATGGCAGCACTGCATAATTCTCTTACTGTCATGCCATCCGTAAGATGCTTTTCTG
TGACTGGTGAGTACTCAACCAAGTCATTCTGAGAATAGTGTATGCGGCGACCGAGTTGCTCTTGCCCGGC
GTCAATACGGGATAATACCGCGCCACATAGCAGAACTTTAAAAGTGCTCATCATTGGAAAACGTTCTTCG
GGGCGAAAACTCTCAAGGATCTTACCGCTGTTGAGATCCAGTTCGATGTAACCCACTCGTGCACCCAACT
GATCTTCAGCATCTTTTACTTTCACCAGCGTTTCTGGGTGAGCAAAAACAGGAAGGCAAAATGCCGCAAA
AAAGGGAATAAGGGCGACACGGAAATGTTGAATACTCATACTCTTCCTTTTTCAATATTATTGAAGCATT
TATCAGGGTTATTGTCTCATGAGCGGATACATATTTGAATGTATTTAGAAAAATAAACAAATAGGGGTTC
CGCGCACATTTCCCCGAAAAGTGCCACCTGACGTC
Features (pLannotate 1.2.2; 20 found; start..end, strand, type, name):
     28..80      -  misc_feature   bom (fragment): basis of mobility region from pBR322
    235..614     +  enhancer       CMV enhancer: human cytomegalovirus immediate early enhancer
    615..818     +  promoter       CMV promoter: human cytomegalovirus (CMV) immediate early promoter
    814..847     +  LTR            5' LTR (truncated) (fragment): truncated 5' long terminal repeat (LTR) from HIV-1
    863..881     +  promoter       T7 promoter: promoter for bacteriophage T7 RNA polymerase
    952..975     +  CDS            3xFLAG (fragment): three tandem FLAG® epitope tags
   1374..1485    +  polyA_signal   bGH poly(A) signal: bovine growth hormone polyadenylation signal
   1602..1623    +  promoter       SV40 promoter (fragment): SV40 enhancer and early promoter
   1644..2072    +  rep_origin     f1 ori (sequence partly withheld): f1 bacteriophage origin of replication; arrow indicates direction of (+) strand synthesis
   2077..2099    +  promoter       SV40 promoter (fragment): SV40 enhancer and early promoter
   2100..2291    +  promoter       SV40 promoter: SV40 early promoter
   2318..2416    +  CDS            ble (fragment): BLE_KLEPN - Experimental evidence at protein level: Swiss-Prot protein existence level 1. Binding protein with a strong affinity to the bleomycin family of antibiotics. Binds to CL990; an antimitotic-antibiotic compound. From Klebsiella pneumoniae.
   2411..2532    +  polyA_signal   SV40 poly(A) signal: SV40 polyadenylation signal
   2605..2621    -  protein_bind   lac operator: The lac repressor binds to the lac operator to inhibit transcription in E. coli. This inhibition can be relieved by adding lactose or isopropyl-β-D-thiogalactopyranoside (IPTG). lac repressor encoded by lacI
   2629..2659    -  promoter       lac promoter: promoter for the E. coli lac operon
   2674..2695    -  protein_bind   CAP binding site: CAP binding activates transcription in the presence of cAMP. E. coli catabolite activator protein
   2708..2800    -  CDS            lacI (fragment): lac repressor; lacI; The lac repressor binds to the lac operator to inhibit transcription in E. coli. This inhibition can be relieved by adding lactose or isopropyl-β-D-thiogalactopyranoside (IPTG).
   2983..3571    -  rep_origin     ori: high-copy-number ColE1/pMB1/pBR322/pUC origin of replication
   3742..4602    -  CDS            AmpR: β-lactamase; bla; confers resistance to ampicillin, carbenicillin, and related antibiotics
   4603..4707    -  promoter       AmpR promoter: bla
