[The description below was written by a language model from this plasmid's Addgene catalogue record and pLannotate feature annotations shown in this document.]
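Description:
pPD688 ZF21i is a 4.7 kb mammalian expression plasmid built on pPD005, a pcDNA-derived backbone adapted for Golden Gate assembly, and is categorised for synthetic biology use. It is maintained in E. coli as a high-copy plasmid through a ColE1/pUC-type origin and selected with ampicillin via the β-lactamase gene and its native promoter. An f1 origin is also present, along with small remnants of lac regulatory sequence (lac promoter, operator, CAP site and a lacI fragment) and a bom fragment, which are backbone carry-over rather than functional parts of the design.

The payload is a synthetic open reading frame, ZF21i, carrying an N-terminal 3xFLAG epitope tag for immunodetection. It was cloned between NheI and NotI sites, both of which are retained. It is driven by the human cytomegalovirus immediate early enhancer and promoter for strong constitutive transcription in transfected mammalian cells, and is terminated by the bovine growth hormone polyadenylation signal. A T7 promoter sits just upstream of the coding region. The annotation software did not recognise the ZF21i coding sequence itself and flagged only part of the FLAG tag. The record gives no further detail on what ZF21i does, although the name suggests a zinc finger-based protein.

Downstream, an SV40 early promoter and SV40 polyadenylation signal flank only a short fragment of the ble (bleomycin-family resistance) gene. The usual pcDNA-style mammalian selection cassette therefore appears to be truncated, and the record lists no mammalian selectable marker. This is consistent with use in transient transfection to express ZF21i constitutively.
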