Addgene plasmid #138776: pPD688 ZF21i
Purpose: Constitutive expression of ZF21i under the CMV promoter.
Depositing lab: Joshua Leonard. Depositing organization: Northwestern University.
Backbone
  Vector backbone: pPD005 pcDNA Golden Gate
  Vector type: Mammalian Expression, Synthetic Biology
Growth in bacteria
  Bacterial resistance: Ampicillin, 100 μg/mL
  Growth temperature: 37°C
  Growth strain: DH5alpha
  Copy number: High Copy
Gene/Insert
  Gene/Insert name: ZF21i
  Species: Synthetic
  Promoter: CMV
  Tag / fusion protein: 3xFlag (N terminal on insert)
  Cloning method: Restriction Enzyme; 5′ cloning site NheI (not destroyed); 3′ cloning site NotI (not destroyed)
  Sequencing primers: 5′ CGCAAATGGGCGGTAGGCGTG; 3′ TAGAAGGCACAGTCGAGG
Terms and licenses: Academic/Nonprofit Terms; Industry Terms: Not Available to Industry
Depositor comments: Leonard Lab plasmid reference number: L1313
How to cite: pPD688 ZF21i was a gift from Joshua Leonard (Addgene plasmid # 138776 ; http://n2t.net/addgene:138776 ; RRID:Addgene_138776)
