>Addgene plasmid #138776 | pPD688 ZF21i | depositor partial sequence | sequence record 268219 | ZF21i gene
ATGGATTATAAGGATCACGATGGCGACTACAAGGACCACGATATTGACTACAAAGACGATGACGATAAAA
TGGCTCCTAAGAAAAAGCGCAAAGTCGGTATCCATGGCGTTCCCGGATCCTCTGGCTCTTCAGGTACCGG
TGGAGCTAGACCCGGGGAGCGCCCCTTCCAGTGTCGCATTTGCATGCGGAACTTTTCGAGAAATTTCATT
TTGCAAAGACATACCCGTACTCATACCGGTGAAAAACCGTTTCAGTGTCGGATCTGTATGCGAAATTTCT
CCCAAGGTGGTAATTTGGTTAGACATCTACGTACGCACACCGGCGAGAAGCCATTCCAATGCCGAATATG
CATGCGCAACTTCAGTCAACAAACTGGTTTGAATGTTCACCTAAAAACCCACCTGAGAGGATCTTAA
